>Addgene plasmid #130661 | pC0078 RESCUE | depositor full sequence | sequence record 249967 | pC0078 RESCUE sequence 9861 bps
GACGGATCGGGAGATCTCCCGATCCCCTATGGTGCACTCTCAGTACAATCTGCTCTGATGCCGCATAGTT
AAGCCAGTATCTGCTCCCTGCTTGTGTGTTGGAGGTCGCTGAGTAGTGCGCGAGCAAAATTTAAGCTACA
ACAAGGCAAGGCTTGACCGACAATTGCATGAAGAATCTGCTTAGGGTTAGGCGTTTTGCGCTGCTTCGCG
ATGTACGGGCCAGATATACGCGTTGACATTGATTATTGACTAGTTATTAATAGTAATCAATTACGGGGTC
ATTAGTTCATAGCCCATATATGGAGTTCCGCGTTACATAACTTACGGTAAATGGCCCGCCTGGCTGACCG
CCCAACGACCCCCGCCCATTGACGTCAATAATGACGTATGTTCCCATAGTAACGCCAATAGGGACTTTCC
ATTGACGTCAATGGGTGGAGTATTTACGGTAAACTGCCCACTTGGCAGTACATCAAGTGTATCATATGCC
AAGTACGCCCCCTATTGACGTCAATGACGGTAAATGGCCCGCCTGGCATTATGCCCAGTACATGACCTTA
TGGGACTTTCCTACTTGGCAGTACATCTACGTATTAGTCATCGCTATTACCATGGTGATGCGGTTTTGGC
AGTACATCAATGGGCGTGGATAGCGGTTTGACTCACGGGGATTTCCAAGTCTCCACCCCATTGACGTCAA
TGGGAGTTTGTTTTGGCACCAAAATCAACGGGACTTTCCAAAATGTCGTAACAACTCCGCCCCATTGACG
CAAATGGGCGGTAGGCGTGTACGGTGGGAGGTCTATATAAGCAGAGCTCTCTGGCTAACTAGAGAACCCA
CTGCTTACTGGCTTATCGAAATTAATACGACTCACTATAGGGAGACCCAAGCTGGCTAGCGTTTAAACTT
AAGCTTGCCACCATGGAGAAGCCCCTGCTGCCTAACGTGTATACCCTGAAGCACAAGTTCTTTTGGGGCG
CCTTCCTGAATATCGCCCGGCACAACGCCTTTATCACCATCTGCCACATCAATGAGCAGCTGGGCCTGAA
AACCCCCAGCAACGACGATAAGATCGTGGACGTGGTGTGCGAGACATGGAACAATATCCTGAACAATGAC
CACGATCTGCTGAAGAAGTCCCAGCTGACCGAGCTGATCCTGAAGCACTTCCCTTTTCTGACAGCCATGT
GCTACCACCCCCCTAAGAAGGAGGGCAAGAAGAAGGGCCACCAGAAGGAGCAGCAGAAGGAGAAGGAGAG
CGAGGCACAGTCCCAGGCAGAGGCCCTGAACCCATCCAAGCTGATCGAGGCCCTGGAGATCCTGGTGAAT
CAGCTGCACTCTCTGGCGAACTACTATAGCGCCTATAAGCACAAGAAGCCCGACGCCGAGAAGGATATCT
TCAAGCACCTGTATAAGGCCTTCGACGCCTCTCTGAGAATGGTGAAGGAGGATTATAAGGCCCACTTCAC
CGTGAATCTGACAAGGGACTTTGCCCACCTGAACCGCAAGGGCAAGAACAAGCAGGACAATCCCGACTTC
AACAGATACAGATTCGAGAAGGATGGCTTCTTTACCGAGTCTGGCCTGCTGTTCTTTACAAATCTGTTTC
TGGACAAGAGGGATGCCTATTGGATGCTGAAGAAGGTGTCCGGCTTCAAGGCCTCTCACAAGCAGCGCGA
GAAGATGACCACAGAGGTGTTTTGCAGGAGCCGCATCCTGCTGCCCAAGCTGAGGCTGGAGTCCCGCTAC
GACCACAACCAGATGCTGCTGGATATGCTGTCTGAGCTGAGCAGATGTCCTAAGCTGCTGTATGAGAAGC
TGAGCGAGGAGAATAAGAAGCACTTCCAGGTGGAGGCCGACGGCTTTCTGGATGAGATCGAGGAGGAGCA
GAACCCATTCAAGGACACCCTGATCCGGCACCAGGATAGATTCCCCTACTTTGCCCTGAGGTATCTGGAC
CTGAATGAGTCCTTCAAGTCTATCCGCTTTCAGGTGGATCTGGGCACATACCACTATTGTATCTACGACA
AGAAGATCGGCGATGAGCAGGAGAAGAGGCACCTGACCCGCACACTGCTGTCCTTCGGCCGGCTGCAGGA
CTTTACCGAGATCAACAGACCCCAGGAGTGGAAGGCCCTGACCAAGGACCTGGATTACAAGGAGACATCC
AATCAGCCTTTCATCTCTAAGACCACACCACACTATCACATCACCGACAACAAGATCGGCTTTCGGCTGG
GCACAAGCAAGGAGCTGTACCCCTCCCTGGAGATCAAGGATGGCGCCAATAGAATCGCCAAGTACCCTTA
TAACTCCGGCTTCGTGGCCCACGCCTTTATCTCTGTGCACGAGCTGCTGCCTCTGATGTTCTACCAGCAC
CTGACCGGCAAGAGCGAGGACCTGCTGAAGGAGACAGTGCGGCACATCCAGAGAATCTATAAGGACTTCG
AGGAGGAGCGGATCAATACCATCGAGGATCTGGAGAAGGCAAACCAGGGCAGACTGCCACTGGGAGCCTT
TCCCAAGCAGATGCTGGGCCTGCTGCAGAATAAGCAGCCTGATCTGTCCGAGAAGGCCAAGATCAAGATC
GAGAAGCTGATCGCCGAGACAAAGCTGCTGTCTCACAGGCTGAACACAAAGCTGAAGAGCTCCCCAAAGC
TGGGCAAGCGGAGAGAGAAGCTGATCAAGACAGGCGTGCTGGCCGACTGGCTGGTGAAGGATTTCATGCG
CTTTCAGCCCGTGGCCTACGACGCCCAGAATCAGCCTATCAAGTCTAGCAAGGCCAACTCCACCGAGTTC
TGGTTTATCAGGCGCGCCCTGGCCCTGTACGGAGGAGAGAAGAATAGGCTGGAGGGCTATTTCAAGCAGA
CCAACCTGATCGGCAACACAAATCCACACCCCTTCCTGAACAAGTTTAATTGGAAGGCCTGCAGGAATCT
GGTGGATTTCTACCAGCAGTATCTGGAGCAGCGCGAGAAGTTTCTGGAGGCCATCAAGAACCAGCCATGG
GAGCCCTACCAGTATTGCCTGCTGCTGAAGATCCCTAAGGAGAACAGGAAGAATCTGGTGAAGGGATGGG
AGCAGGGAGGAATCTCTCTGCCACGGGGCCTGTTTACCGAGGCCATCAGAGAGACACTGTCTGAGGACCT
GATGCTGAGCAAGCCAATCCGCAAGGAGATCAAGAAGCACGGCCGGGTGGGCTTCATCAGCAGAGCCATC
ACCCTGTACTTTAAGGAGAAGTATCAGGATAAGCACCAGAGCTTCTACAATCTGTCCTATAAGCTGGAGG
CAAAGGCACCACTGCTGAAGCGGGAGGAGCACTACGAGTATTGGCAGCAGAACAAGCCTCAGTCTCCAAC
CGAGAGCCAGAGGCTGGAGCTGCACACAAGCGACCGCTGGAAGGATTACCTGCTGTATAAGAGATGGCAG
CACCTGGAGAAGAAGCTGCGGCTGTACCGGAATCAGGACGTGATGCTGTGGCTGATGACCCTGGAGCTGA
CAAAGAACCACTTCAAGGAGCTGAACCTGAATTATCACCAGCTGAAGCTGGAGAATCTGGCCGTGAACGT
GCAGGAGGCCGATGCCAAGCTGAACCCTCTGAATCAGACCCTGCCCATGGTGCTGCCTGTGAAGGTGTAC
CCTGCCACAGCCTTTGGCGAGGTGCAGTACCACAAGACCCCAATCAGGACAGTGTATATCCGCGAGGAGC
ACACCAAGGCCCTGAAGATGGGCAACTTCAAGGCCCTGGTGAAGGACCGGAGACTGAATGGCCTGTTCTC
TTTTATCAAGGAGGAGAACGATACACAGAAGCACCCAATCAGCCAGCTGCGGCTGAGGCGCGAGCTGGAG
ATCTACCAGTCTCTGAGAGTGGACGCCTTCAAGGAGACACTGAGCCTGGAGGAGAAGCTGCTGAATAAGC
ACACATCCCTGTCCTCTCTGGAGAACGAGTTTAGGGCCCTGCTGGAGGAGTGGAAGAAGGAGTATGCCGC
CAGCTCCATGGTGACAGACGAGCACATCGCCTTCATCGCCAGCGTGGCCAATGCCTTCTGCGCCAACCAG
TACCCCTTCTACAAGGAGGCCCTGCACGCCCCTATCCCACTGTTCACCGTGGCCCAGCCCACCACAGAGG
AGAAGGATGGCCTGGGAATCGCAGAGGCCCTGCTGAAGGTGCTGAGGGAGTACTGTGAGATCGTGAAGTC
CCAGATCGGATCCAGCCTCCAAAAAAAGTTGGAGGAATTAGAACTAGGATCCCAGCTGCATTTACCGCAG
GTTTTAGCTGACGCTGTCTCACGCCTGGTCATAGGTAAGTTTGGTGACCTGACCGACAACTTCTCCTCCC
CTCACGCTCGCAGAATAGGTCTGGCTGGAGTCGTCATGACAACAGGCACAGATGTTAAAGATGCCAAGGT
GATATGTGTTTCTACAGGATCTAAATGTATTAATGGTGAATACCTAAGTGATCGTGGCCTTGCATTAAAT
GACTGCCATGCAGAAATAGTATCTCGGAGATCCTTGCTCAGATTTCTTTATACACAACTTGAGCTTTACT
TAAATAACGAGGATGATCAAAAAAGATCCATCTTTCAGAAATCAGAGCGAGGGGGGTTTAGGCTGAAGGA
GAATATACAGTTTCATCTGTACATCAGCACCTCTCCCTGTGGAGATGCCAGAATCTTCTCACCACATGAG
GCAATCCTGGAAGAACCAGCAGATAGACACCCAAATCGTAAAGCAAGAGGACAGCTACGGACCAAAATAG
AGGCTGGTCAGGGGACGATTCCAGTGCGCAACAATGCGAGCATCCAAACGTGGGACGGGGTGCTGCAAGG
GGAGCGGCTGCTCACCATGTCCTGCAGTGACAAGATTGCACGCTGGAACGTGGTGGGCATCCAGGGATCA
CTGCTCAGCATTTTCGTGGAGCCCATTTACTTCTCGAGCATCATCCTGGGCAGCCTTTACCACGGGGACC
ACCTTTCCAGGGCCATGTACCAGCGGATCTCCAACATAGAGGACCTGCCACCTCTCTACACCCTCAACAA
GCCTTTGCTCACAGGCATCAGCAATGCAGAAGCACGGCAGCCAGGGAAGGCCCCCATATTCAGTGTCAAC
TGGACGGTAGGCGACTCCGCTATTGAGGTCATCAACGCCACGACTGGGAAGGGAGAGCTGGGCCGCGCGT
CCCGCCTGTGTAAGCACGCGTTGTACTGTCGCTGGATGCGTGTGCACGGCAAGGTTCCCTCCCACTTACT
ACGCTCCAAGATTACCAAGCCCAACGTGTACCATGAGACAAAGCTGGCGGCAAAGGAGTACCAGGCCGCC
AAGGCGCGTCTGTTCACAGCCTTCATCAAGGCGGGGCTGGGGGCCTGGGTGGAGAAGCCCACCGAGCAGG
ACCAGTTCTCACTCACGTAAGCGGCCGCTCGAGTCTAGAGGGCCCATTTAAACCCGCTGATCAGCCTCGA
CTGTGCCTTCTAGTTGCCAGCCATCTGTTGTTTGCCCCTCCCCCGTGCCTTCCTTGACCCTGGAAGGTGC
CACTCCCACTGTCCTTTCCTAATAAAATGAGGAAATTGCATCGCATTGTCTGAGTAGGTGTCATTCTATT
CTGGGGGGTGGGGTGGGGCAGGACAGCAAGGGGGAGGATTGGGAAGACAATAGCAGGCATGCTGGGGATG
CGGTGGGCTCTATGGCTTCTGAGGCGGAAAGAACCAGCTGGGGCTCTAGGGGGTATCCCC
[124 nt withheld, positions 5731-5854]
C
[91 nt withheld, positions 5856-5946]
A
[49 nt withheld, positions 5948-5996]
CCTTTGACGTTGGAGTCCACGTTCTTT
[37 nt withheld, positions 6024-6060]
ACCCTATCTCGGTCTATTCTTTTGATTTATAAGGGATTTTGCCGATTTCGGCCTATTGGTTAAAAAATGA
GCTGATTTAACAAAAATTTAACGCGAATTAATTCTGTGGAATGTGTGTCAGTTAGGGTGTGGAAAGTCCC
CAGGCTCCCCAGCAGGCAGAAGTATGCAAAGCATGCATCTCAATTAGTCAGCAACCAGGTGTGGAAAGTC
CCCAGGCTCCCCAGCAGGCAGAAGTATGCAAAGCATGCATCTCAATTAGTCAGCAACCATAGTCCCGCCC
CTAACTCCGCCCATCCCGCCCCTAACTCCGCCCAGTTCCGCCCATTCTCCGCCCCATGGCTGACTAATTT
TTTTTATTTATGCAGAGGCCGAGGCCGCCTCTGCCTCTGAGCTATTCCAGAAGTAGTGAGGAGGCTTTTT
TGGAGGCCTAGGCTTTTGCAAAAAGCTCCCGGGAGCTTGTATATCCATTTTCGGATCTGATCAAGAGACA
GGATGAGGATCGTTTCGCATGATTGAACAAGATGGATTGCACGCAGGTTCTCCGGCCGCTTGGGTGGAGA
GGCTATTCGGCTATGACTGGGCACAACAGACAATCGGCTGCTCTGATGCCGCCGTGTTCCGGCTGTCAGC
GCAGGGGCGCCCGGTTCTTTTTGTCAAGACCGACCTGTCCGGTGCCCTGAATGAACTGCAGGACGAGGCA
GCGCGGCTATCGTGGCTGGCCACGACGGGCGTTCCTTGCGCAGCTGTGCTCGACGTTGTCACTGAAGCGG
GAAGGGACTGGCTGCTATTGGGCGAAGTGCCGGGGCAGGATCTCCTGTCATCTCACCTTGCTCCTGCCGA
GAAAGTATCCATCATGGCTGATGCAATGCGGCGGCTGCATACGCTTGATCCGGCTACCTGCCCATTCGAC
CACCAAGCGAAACATCGCATCGAGCGAGCACGTACTCGGATGGAAGCCGGTCTTGTCGATCAGGATGATC
TGGACGAAGAGCATCAGGGGCTCGCGCCAGCCGAACTGTTCGCCAGGCTCAAGGCGCGCATGCCCGACGG
CGAGGATCTCGTCGTGACCCATGGCGATGCCTGCTTGCCGAATATCATGGTGGAAAATGGCCGCTTTTCT
GGATTCATCGACTGTGGCCGGCTGGGTGTGGCGGACCGCTATCAGGACATAGCGTTGGCTACCCGTGATA
TTGCTGAAGAGCTTGGCGGCGAATGGGCTGACCGCTTCCTCGTGCTTTACGGTATCGCCGCTCCCGATTC
GCAGCGCATCGCCTTCTATCGCCTTCTTGACGAGTTCTTCTGAGCGGGACTCTGGGGTTCGAAATGACCG
ACCAAGCGACGCCCAACCTGCCATCACGAGATTTCGATTCCACCGCCGCCTTCTATGAAAGGTTGGGCTT
CGGAATCGTTTTCCGGGACGCCGGCTGGATGATCCTCCAGCGCGGGGATCTCATGCTGGAGTTCTTCGCC
CACCCCAACTTGTTTATTGCAGCTTATAATGGTTACAAATAAAGCAATAGCATCACAAATTTCACAAATA
AAGCATTTTTTTCACTGCATTCTAGTTGTGGTTTGTCCAAACTCATCAATGTATCTTATCATGTCTGTAT
ACCGTCGACCTCTAGCTAGAGCTTGGCGTAATCATGGTCATAGCTGTTTCCTGTGTGAAATTGTTATCCG
CTCACAATTCCACACAACATACGAGCCGGAAGCATAAAGTGTAAAGCCTGGGGTGCCTAATGAGTGAGCT
AACTCACATTAATTGCGTTGCGCTCACTGCCCGCTTTCCAGTCGGGAAACCTGTCGTGCCAGCTGCATTA
ATGAATCGGCCAACGCGCGGGGAGAGGCGGTTTGCGTATTGGGCGCTCTTCCGCTTCCTCGCTCACTGAC
TCGCTGCGCTCGGTCGTTCGGCTGCGGCGAGCGGTATCAGCTCACTCAAAGGCGGTAATACGGTTATCCA
CAGAATCAGGGGATAACGCAGGAAAGAACATGTGAGCAAAAGGCCAGCAAAAGGCCAGGAACCGTAAAAA
GGCCGCGTTGCTGGCGTTTTTCCATAGGCTCCGCCCCCCTGACGAGCATCACAAAAATCGACGCTCAAGT
CAGAGGTGGCGAAACCCGACAGGACTATAAAGATACCAGGCGTTTCCCCCTGGAAGCTCCCTCGTGCGCT
CTCCTGTTCCGACCCTGCCGCTTACCGGATACCTGTCCGCCTTTCTCCCTTCGGGAAGCGTGGCGCTTTC
TCATAGCTCACGCTGTAGGTATCTCAGTTCGGTGTAGGTCGTTCGCTCCAAGCTGGGCTGTGTGCACGAA
CCCCCCGTTCAGCCCGACCGCTGCGCCTTATCCGGTAACTATCGTCTTGAGTCCAACCCGGTAAGACACG
ACTTATCGCCACTGGCAGCAGCCACTGGTAACAGGATTAGCAGAGCGAGGTATGTAGGCGGTGCTACAGA
GTTCTTGAAGTGGTGGCCTAACTACGGCTACACTAGAAGAACAGTATTTGGTATCTGCGCTCTGCTGAAG
CCAGTTACCTTCGGAAAAAGAGTTGGTAGCTCTTGATCCGGCAAACAAACCACCGCTGGTAGCGGTTTTT
TTGTTTGCAAGCAGCAGATTACGCGCAGAAAAAAAGGATCTCAAGAAGATCCTTTGATCTTTTCTACGGG
GTCTGACGCTCAGTGGAACGAAAACTCACGTTAAGGGATTTTGGTCATGAGATTATCAAAAAGGATCTTC
ACCTAGATCCTTTTAAATTAAAAATGAAGTTTTAAATCAATCTAAAGTATATATGAGTAAACTTGGTCTG
ACAGTTACCAATGCTTAATCAGTGAGGCACCTATCTCAGCGATCTGTCTATTTCGTTCATCCATAGTTGC
CTGACTCCCCGTCGTGTAGATAACTACGATACGGGAGGGCTTACCATCTGGCCCCAGTGCTGCAATGATA
CCGCGAGACCCACGCTCACCGGCTCCAGATTTATCAGCAATAAACCAGCCAGCCGGAAGGGCCGAGCGCA
GAAGTGGTCCTGCAACTTTATCCGCCTCCATCCAGTCTATTAATTGTTGCCGGGAAGCTAGAGTAAGTAG
TTCGCCAGTTAATAGTTTGCGCAACGTTGTTGCCATTGCTACAGGCATCGTGGTGTCACGCTCGTCGTTT
GGTATGGCTTCATTCAGCTCCGGTTCCCAACGATCAAGGCGAGTTACATGATCCCCCATGTTGTGCAAAA
AAGCGGTTAGCTCCTTCGGTCCTCCGATCGTTGTCAGAAGTAAGTTGGCCGCAGTGTTATCACTCATGGT
TATGGCAGCACTGCATAATTCTCTTACTGTCATGCCATCCGTAAGATGCTTTTCTGTGACTGGTGAGTAC
TCAACCAAGTCATTCTGAGAATAGTGTATGCGGCGACCGAGTTGCTCTTGCCCGGCGTCAATACGGGATA
ATACCGCGCCACATAGCAGAACTTTAAAAGTGCTCATCATTGGAAAACGTTCTTCGGGGCGAAAACTCTC
AAGGATCTTACCGCTGTTGAGATCCAGTTCGATGTAACCCACTCGTGCACCCAACTGATCTTCAGCATCT
TTTACTTTCACCAGCGTTTCTGGGTGAGCAAAAACAGGAAGGCAAAATGCCGCAAAAAAGGGAATAAGGG
CGACACGGAAATGTTGAATACTCATACTCTTCCTTTTTCAATATTATTGAAGCATTTATCAGGGTTATTG
TCTCATGAGCGGATACATATTTGAATGTATTTAGAAAAATAAACAAATAGGGGTTCCGCGCACATTTCCC
CGAAAAGTGCCACCTGACGTC
Features (pLannotate 1.2.2; 20 found; start..end, strand, type, name):
     28..80      -  misc_feature   bom (fragment): basis of mobility region from pBR322
    235..614     +  enhancer       CMV enhancer: human cytomegalovirus immediate early enhancer
    615..818     +  promoter       CMV promoter: human cytomegalovirus (CMV) immediate early promoter
    814..847     +  LTR            5' LTR (truncated) (fragment): truncated 5' long terminal repeat (LTR) from HIV-1
    863..881     +  promoter       T7 promoter: promoter for bacteriophage T7 RNA polymerase
   4214..5407    +  CDS            Adarb1 (fragment): RED1_RAT - Also known as Red1. Experimental evidence at protein level: Swiss-Prot protein existence level 1. Catalyzes the hydrolytic deamination of adenosine to inosine in double-stranded RNA (dsRNA) referred to as A-to-I RNA editing. This may affect gene expression and function in a number of ways that include mRNA translation by changing codons and hence the amino acid sequence of proteins; pre-mRNA splicing by altering splice site recognition sequences; RNA stability by changing sequences involved in nuclease recognition; genetic stability in the case of RNA virus genomes by changing seque
   5461..5685    +  polyA_signal   bGH poly(A) signal: bovine growth hormone polyadenylation signal
   5689..5710    +  promoter       SV40 promoter (fragment): SV40 enhancer and early promoter
   5731..6159    +  rep_origin     f1 ori (sequence partly withheld): f1 bacteriophage origin of replication; arrow indicates direction of (+) strand synthesis
   6173..6502    +  promoter       SV40 promoter: SV40 enhancer and early promoter
   6569..7360    +  CDS            neo: KKA2_KLEPN - Also known as kan, nptII. Experimental evidence at protein level: Swiss-Prot protein existence level 1. Resistance to kanamycin, neomycin, paromomycin, ribostamycin, butirosin and gentamicin B. From Klebsiella pneumoniae.
   7384..7542    +  CDS            ble (fragment): BLE_KLEPN - Experimental evidence at protein level: Swiss-Prot protein existence level 1. Binding protein with a strong affinity to the bleomycin family of antibiotics. Binds to CL990; an antimitotic-antibiotic compound. From Klebsiella pneumoniae.
   7537..7658    +  polyA_signal   SV40 poly(A) signal: SV40 polyadenylation signal
   7731..7747    -  protein_bind   lac operator: The lac repressor binds to the lac operator to inhibit transcription in E. coli. This inhibition can be relieved by adding lactose or isopropyl-β-D-thiogalactopyranoside (IPTG). lac repressor encoded by lacI
   7755..7785    -  promoter       lac promoter: promoter for the E. coli lac operon
   7800..7821    -  protein_bind   CAP binding site: CAP binding activates transcription in the presence of cAMP. E. coli catabolite activator protein
   7834..7926    -  CDS            lacI (fragment): lac repressor; lacI; The lac repressor binds to the lac operator to inhibit transcription in E. coli. This inhibition can be relieved by adding lactose or isopropyl-β-D-thiogalactopyranoside (IPTG).
   8109..8694    -  rep_origin     ori: high-copy-number ColE1/pMB1/pBR322/pUC origin of replication
   8865..9725    -  CDS            AmpR: β-lactamase; bla; confers resistance to ampicillin, carbenicillin, and related antibiotics
   9726..9830    -  promoter       AmpR promoter: bla
