>Addgene plasmid #130661 | pC0078 RESCUE | addgene full sequence | sequence record 255014 | Addgene NGS Result
GACATTGATTATTGACTAGTTATTAATAGTAATCAATTACGGGGTCATTAGTTCATAGCCCATATATGGA
GTTCCGCGTTACATAACTTACGGTAAATGGCCCGCCTGGCTGACCGCCCAACGACCCCCGCCCATTGACG
TCAATAATGACGTATGTTCCCATAGTAACGCCAATAGGGACTTTCCATTGACGTCAATGGGTGGAGTATT
TACGGTAAACTGCCCACTTGGCAGTACATCAAGTGTATCATATGCCAAGTACGCCCCCTATTGACGTCAA
TGACGGTAAATGGCCCGCCTGGCATTATGCCCAGTACATGACCTTATGGGACTTTCCTACTTGGCAGTAC
ATCTACGTATTAGTCATCGCTATTACCATGGTGATGCGGTTTTGGCAGTACATCAATGGGCGTGGATAGC
GGTTTGACTCACGGGGATTTCCAAGTCTCCACCCCATTGACGTCAATGGGAGTTTGTTTTGGCACCAAAA
TCAACGGGACTTTCCAAAATGTCGTAACAACTCCGCCCCATTGACGCAAATGGGCGGTAGGCGTGTACGG
TGGGAGGTCTATATAAGCAGAGCTCTCTGGCTAACTAGAGAACCCACTGCTTACTGGCTTATCGAAATTA
ATACGACTCACTATAGGGAGACCCAAGCTGGCTAGCGTTTAAACTTAAGCTTGCCACCATGGAGAAGCCC
CTGCTGCCTAACGTGTATACCCTGAAGCACAAGTTCTTTTGGGGCGCCTTCCTGAATATCGCCCGGCACA
ACGCCTTTATCACCATCTGCCACATCAATGAGCAGCTGGGCCTGAAAACCCCCAGCAACGACGATAAGAT
CGTGGACGTGGTGTGCGAGACATGGAACAATATCCTGAACAATGACCACGATCTGCTGAAGAAGTCCCAG
CTGACCGAGCTGATCCTGAAGCACTTCCCTTTTCTGACAGCCATGTGCTACCACCCCCCTAAGAAGGAGG
GCAAGAAGAAGGGCCACCAGAAGGAGCAGCAGAAGGAGAAGGAGAGCGAGGCACAGTCCCAGGCAGAGGC
CCTGAACCCATCCAAGCTGATCGAGGCCCTGGAGATCCTGGTGAATCAGCTGCACTCTCTGGCGAACTAC
TATAGCGCCTATAAGCACAAGAAGCCCGACGCCGAGAAGGATATCTTCAAGCACCTGTATAAGGCCTTCG
ACGCCTCTCTGAGAATGGTGAAGGAGGATTATAAGGCCCACTTCACCGTGAATCTGACAAGGGACTTTGC
CCACCTGAACCGCAAGGGCAAGAACAAGCAGGACAATCCCGACTTCAACAGATACAGATTCGAGAAGGAT
GGCTTCTTTACCGAGTCTGGCCTGCTGTTCTTTACAAATCTGTTTCTGGACAAGAGGGATGCCTATTGGA
TGCTGAAGAAGGTGTCCGGCTTCAAGGCCTCTCACAAGCAGCGCGAGAAGATGACCACAGAGGTGTTTTG
CAGGAGCCGCATCCTGCTGCCCAAGCTGAGGCTGGAGTCCCGCTACGACCACAACCAGATGCTGCTGGAT
ATGCTGTCTGAGCTGAGCAGATGTCCTAAGCTGCTGTATGAGAAGCTGAGCGAGGAGAATAAGAAGCACT
TCCAGGTGGAGGCCGACGGCTTTCTGGATGAGATCGAGGAGGAGCAGAACCCATTCAAGGACACCCTGAT
CCGGCACCAGGATAGATTCCCCTACTTTGCCCTGAGGTATCTGGACCTGAATGAGTCCTTCAAGTCTATC
CGCTTTCAGGTGGATCTGGGCACATACCACTATTGTATCTACGACAAGAAGATCGGCGATGAGCAGGAGA
AGAGGCACCTGACCCGCACACTGCTGTCCTTCGGCCGGCTGCAGGACTTTACCGAGATCAACAGACCCCA
GGAGTGGAAGGCCCTGACCAAGGACCTGGATTACAAGGAGACATCCAATCAGCCTTTCATCTCTAAGACC
ACACCACACTATCACATCACCGACAACAAGATCGGCTTTCGGCTGGGCACAAGCAAGGAGCTGTACCCCT
CCCTGGAGATCAAGGATGGCGCCAATAGAATCGCCAAGTACCCTTATAACTCCGGCTTCGTGGCCCACGC
CTTTATCTCTGTGCACGAGCTGCTGCCTCTGATGTTCTACCAGCACCTGACCGGCAAGAGCGAGGACCTG
CTGAAGGAGACAGTGCGGCACATCCAGAGAATCTATAAGGACTTCGAGGAGGAGCGGATCAATACCATCG
AGGATCTGGAGAAGGCAAACCAGGGCAGACTGCCACTGGGAGCCTTTCCCAAGCAGATGCTGGGCCTGCT
GCAGAATAAGCAGCCTGATCTGTCCGAGAAGGCCAAGATCAAGATCGAGAAGCTGATCGCCGAGACAAAG
CTGCTGTCTCACAGGCTGAACACAAAGCTGAAGAGCTCCCCAAAGCTGGGCAAGCGGAGAGAGAAGCTGA
TCAAGACAGGCGTGCTGGCCGACTGGCTGGTGAAGGATTTCATGCGCTTTCAGCCCGTGGCCTACGACGC
CCAGAATCAGCCTATCAAGTCTAGCAAGGCCAACTCCACCGAGTTCTGGTTTATCAGGCGCGCCCTGGCC
CTGTACGGAGGAGAGAAGAATAGGCTGGAGGGCTATTTCAAGCAGACCAACCTGATCGGCAACACAAATC
CACACCCCTTCCTGAACAAGTTTAATTGGAAGGCCTGCAGGAATCTGGTGGATTTCTACCAGCAGTATCT
GGAGCAGCGCGAGAAGTTTCTGGAGGCCATCAAGAACCAGCCATGGGAGCCCTACCAGTATTGCCTGCTG
CTGAAGATCCCTAAGGAGAACAGGAAGAATCTGGTGAAGGGATGGGAGCAGGGAGGAATCTCTCTGCCAC
GGGGCCTGTTTACCGAGGCCATCAGAGAGACACTGTCTGAGGACCTGATGCTGAGCAAGCCAATCCGCAA
GGAGATCAAGAAGCACGGCCGGGTGGGCTTCATCAGCAGAGCCATCACCCTGTACTTTAAGGAGAAGTAT
CAGGATAAGCACCAGAGCTTCTACAATCTGTCCTATAAGCTGGAGGCAAAGGCACCACTGCTGAAGCGGG
AGGAGCACTACGAGTATTGGCAGCAGAACAAGCCTCAGTCTCCAACCGAGAGCCAGAGGCTGGAGCTGCA
CACAAGCGACCGCTGGAAGGATTACCTGCTGTATAAGAGATGGCAGCACCTGGAGAAGAAGCTGCGGCTG
TACCGGAATCAGGACGTGATGCTGTGGCTGATGACCCTGGAGCTGACAAAGAACCACTTCAAGGAGCTGA
ACCTGAATTATCACCAGCTGAAGCTGGAGAATCTGGCCGTGAACGTGCAGGAGGCCGATGCCAAGCTGAA
CCCTCTGAATCAGACCCTGCCCATGGTGCTGCCTGTGAAGGTGTACCCTGCCACAGCCTTTGGCGAGGTG
CAGTACCACAAGACCCCAATCAGGACAGTGTATATCCGCGAGGAGCACACCAAGGCCCTGAAGATGGGCA
ACTTCAAGGCCCTGGTGAAGGACCGGAGACTGAATGGCCTGTTCTCTTTTATCAAGGAGGAGAACGATAC
ACAGAAGCACCCAATCAGCCAGCTGCGGCTGAGGCGCGAGCTGGAGATCTACCAGTCTCTGAGAGTGGAC
GCCTTCAAGGAGACACTGAGCCTGGAGGAGAAGCTGCTGAATAAGCACACATCCCTGTCCTCTCTGGAGA
ACGAGTTTAGGGCCCTGCTGGAGGAGTGGAAGAAGGAGTATGCCGCCAGCTCCATGGTGACAGACGAGCA
CATCGCCTTCATCGCCAGCGTGGCCAATGCCTTCTGCGCCAACCAGTACCCCTTCTACAAGGAGGCCCTG
CACGCCCCTATCCCACTGTTCACCGTGGCCCAGCCCACCACAGAGGAGAAGGATGGCCTGGGAATCGCAG
AGGCCCTGCTGAAGGTGCTGAGGGAGTACTGTGAGATCGTGAAGTCCCAGATCGGATCCAGCCTCCAAAA
AAAGTTGGAGGAATTAGAACTAGGATCCCAGCTGCATTTACCGCAGGTTTTAGCTGACGCTGTCTCACGC
CTGGTCATAGGTAAGTTTGGTGACCTGACCGACAACTTCTCCTCCCCTCACGCTCGCAGAATAGGTCTGG
CTGGAGTCGTCATGACAACAGGCACAGATGTTAAAGATGCCAAGGTGATATGTGTTTCTACAGGATCTAA
ATGTATTAATGGTGAATACCTAAGTGATCGTGGCCTTGCATTAAATGACTGCCATGCAGAAATAGTATCT
CGGAGATCCTTGCTCAGATTTCTTTATACACAACTTGAGCTTTACTTAAATAACGAGGATGATCAAAAAA
GATCCATCTTTCAGAAATCAGAGCGAGGGGGGTTTAGGCTGAAGGAGAATATACAGTTTCATCTGTACAT
CAGCACCTCTCCCTGTGGAGATGCCAGAATCTTCTCACCACATGAGGCAATCCTGGAAGAACCAGCAGAT
AGACACCCAAATCGTAAAGCAAGAGGACAGCTACGGACCAAAATAGAGGCTGGTCAGGGGACGATTCCAG
TGCGCAACAATGCGAGCATCCAAACGTGGGACGGGGTGCTGCAAGGGGAGCGGCTGCTCACCATGTCCTG
CAGTGACAAGATTGCACGCTGGAACGTGGTGGGCATCCAGGGATCACTGCTCAGCATTTTCGTGGAGCCC
ATTTACTTCTCGAGCATCATCCTGGGCAGCCTTTACCACGGGGACCACCTTTCCAGGGCCATGTACCAGC
GGATCTCCAACATAGAGGACCTGCCACCTCTCTACACCCTCAACAAGCCTTTGCTCACAGGCATCAGCAA
TGCAGAAGCACGGCAGCCAGGGAAGGCCCCCATATTCAGTGTCAACTGGACGGTAGGCGACTCCGCTATT
GAGGTCATCAACGCCACGACTGGGAAGGGAGAGCTGGGCCGCGCGTCCCGCCTGTGTAAGCACGCGTTGT
ACTGTCGCTGGATGCGTGTGCACGGCAAGGTTCCCTCCCACTTACTACGCTCCAAGATTACCAAGCCCAA
CGTGTACCATGAGACAAAGCTGGCGGCAAAGGAGTACCAGGCCGCCAAGGCGCGTCTGTTCACAGCCTTC
ATCAAGGCGGGGCTGGGGGCCTGGGTGGAGAAGCCCACCGAGCAGGACCAGTTCTCACTCACGTAAGCGG
CCGCTCGAGTCTAGAGGGCCCATTTAAACCCGCTGATCAGCCTCGACTGTGCCTTCTAGTTGCCAGCCAT
CTGTTGTTTGCCCCTCCCCCGTGCCTTCCTTGACCCTGGAAGGTGCCACTCCCACTGTCCTTTCCTAATA
AAATGAGGAAATTGCATCGCATTGTCTGAGTAGGTGTCATTCTATTCTGGGGGGTGGGGTGGGGCAGGAC
AGCAAGGGGGAGGATTGGGAAGACAATAGCAGGCATGCTGGGGATGCGGTGGGCTCTATGGCTTCTGAGG
CGGAAAGAACCAGCTGGGGCTCTAGGGGGTATCCCC
[124 nt withheld, positions 5497-5620]
C
[91 nt withheld, positions 5622-5712]
A
[49 nt withheld, positions 5714-5762]
CCTTTGACGTTGGAGTCCACGTTCTTT
[37 nt withheld, positions 5790-5826]
ACCCTATCTCGGTCTATTCTTTTGATTTATAAGGGATTTTGCCGATTTCGGCCTATTGGTTAAAAAATGA
GCTGATTTAACAAAAATTTAACGCGAATTAATTCTGTGGAATGTGTGTCAGTTAGGGTGTGGAAAGTCCC
CAGGCTCCCCAGCAGGCAGAAGTATGCAAAGCATGCATCTCAATTAGTCAGCAACCAGGTGTGGAAAGTC
CCCAGGCTCCCCAGCAGGCAGAAGTATGCAAAGCATGCATCTCAATTAGTCAGCAACCATAGTCCCGCCC
CTAACTCCGCCCATCCCGCCCCTAACTCCGCCCAGTTCCGCCCATTCTCCGCCCCATGGCTGACTAATTT
TTTTTATTTATGCAGAGGCCGAGGCCGCCTCTGCCTCTGAGCTATTCCAGAAGTAGTGAGGAGGCTTTTT
TGGAGGCCTAGGCTTTTGCAAAAAGCTCCCGGGAGCTTGTATATCCATTTTCGGATCTGATCAAGAGACA
GGATGAGGATCGTTTCGCATGATTGAACAAGATGGATTGCACGCAGGTTCTCCGGCCGCTTGGGTGGAGA
GGCTATTCGGCTATGACTGGGCACAACAGACAATCGGCTGCTCTGATGCCGCCGTGTTCCGGCTGTCAGC
GCAGGGGCGCCCGGTTCTTTTTGTCAAGACCGACCTGTCCGGTGCCCTGAATGAACTGCAGGACGAGGCA
GCGCGGCTATCGTGGCTGGCCACGACGGGCGTTCCTTGCGCAGCTGTGCTCGACGTTGTCACTGAAGCGG
GAAGGGACTGGCTGCTATTGGGCGAAGTGCCGGGGCAGGATCTCCTGTCATCTCACCTTGCTCCTGCCGA
GAAAGTATCCATCATGGCTGATGCAATGCGGCGGCTGCATACGCTTGATCCGGCTACCTGCCCATTCGAC
CACCAAGCGAAACATCGCATCGAGCGAGCACGTACTCGGATGGAAGCCGGTCTTGTCGATCAGGATGATC
TGGACGAAGAGCATCAGGGGCTCGCGCCAGCCGAACTGTTCGCCAGGCTCAAGGCGCGCATGCCCGACGG
CGAGGATCTCGTCGTGACCCATGGCGATGCCTGCTTGCCGAATATCATGGTGGAAAATGGCCGCTTTTCT
GGATTCATCGACTGTGGCCGGCTGGGTGTGGCGGACCGCTATCAGGACATAGCGTTGGCTACCCGTGATA
TTGCTGAAGAGCTTGGCGGCGAATGGGCTGACCGCTTCCTCGTGCTTTACGGTATCGCCGCTCCCGATTC
GCAGCGCATCGCCTTCTATCGCCTTCTTGACGAGTTCTTCTGAGCGGGACTCTGGGGTTCGAAATGACCG
ACCAAGCGACGCCCAACCTGCCATCACGAGATTTCGATTCCACCGCCGCCTTCTATGAAAGGTTGGGCTT
CGGAATCGTTTTCCGGGACGCCGGCTGGATGATCCTCCAGCGCGGGGATCTCATGCTGGAGTTCTTCGCC
CACCCCAACTTGTTTATTGCAGCTTATAATGGTTACAAATAAAGCAATAGCATCACAAATTTCACAAATA
AAGCATTTTTTTCACTGCATTCTAGTTGTGGTTTGTCCAAACTCATCAATGTATCTTATCATGTCTGTAT
ACCGTCGACCTCTAGCTAGAGCTTGGCGTAATCATGGTCATAGCTGTTTCCTGTGTGAAATTGTTATCCG
CTCACAATTCCACACAACATACGAGCCGGAAGCATAAAGTGTAAAGCCTGGGGTGCCTAATGAGTGAGCT
AACTCACATTAATTGCGTTGCGCTCACTGCCCGCTTTCCAGTCGGGAAACCTGTCGTGCCAGCTGCATTA
ATGAATCGGCCAACGCGCGGGGAGAGGCGGTTTGCGTATTGGGCGCTCTTCCGCTTCCTCGCTCACTGAC
TCGCTGCGCTCGGTCGTTCGGCTGCGGCGAGCGGTATCAGCTCACTCAAAGGCGGTAATACGGTTATCCA
CAGAATCAGGGGATAACGCAGGAAAGAACATGTGAGCAAAAGGCCAGCAAAAGGCCAGGAACCGTAAAAA
GGCCGCGTTGCTGGCGTTTTTCCATAGGCTCCGCCCCCCTGACGAGCATCACAAAAATCGACGCTCAAGT
CAGAGGTGGCGAAACCCGACAGGACTATAAAGATACCAGGCGTTTCCCCCTGGAAGCTCCCTCGTGCGCT
CTCCTGTTCCGACCCTGCCGCTTACCGGATACCTGTCCGCCTTTCTCCCTTCGGGAAGCGTGGCGCTTTC
TCATAGCTCACGCTGTAGGTATCTCAGTTCGGTGTAGGTCGTTCGCTCCAAGCTGGGCTGTGTGCACGAA
CCCCCCGTTCAGCCCGACCGCTGCGCCTTATCCGGTAACTATCGTCTTGAGTCCAACCCGGTAAGACACG
ACTTATCGCCACTGGCAGCAGCCACTGGTAACAGGATTAGCAGAGCGAGGTATGTAGGCGGTGCTACAGA
GTTCTTGAAGTGGTGGCCTAACTACGGCTACACTAGAAGAACAGTATTTGGTATCTGCGCTCTGCTGAAG
CCAGTTACCTTCGGAAAAAGAGTTGGTAGCTCTTGATCCGGCAAACAAACCACCGCTGGTAGCGGTGGTT
TTTTTGTTTGCAAGCAGCAGATTACGCGCAGAAAAAAAGGATCTCAAGAAGATCCTTTGATCTTTTCTAC
GGGGTCTGACGCTCAGTGGAACGAAAACTCACGTTAAGGGATTTTGGTCATGAGATTATCAAAAAGGATC
TTCACCTAGATCCTTTTAAATTAAAAATGAAGTTTTAAATCAATCTAAAGTATATATGAGTAAACTTGGT
CTGACAGTTACCAATGCTTAATCAGTGAGGCACCTATCTCAGCGATCTGTCTATTTCGTTCATCCATAGT
TGCCTGACTCCCCGTCGTGTAGATAACTACGATACGGGAGGGCTTACCATCTGGCCCCAGTGCTGCAATG
ATACCGCGAGACCCACGCTCACCGGCTCCAGATTTATCAGCAATAAACCAGCCAGCCGGAAGGGCCGAGC
GCAGAAGTGGTCCTGCAACTTTATCCGCCTCCATCCAGTCTATTAATTGTTGCCGGGAAGCTAGAGTAAG
TAGTTCGCCAGTTAATAGTTTGCGCAACGTTGTTGCCATTGCTACAGGCATCGTGGTGTCACGCTCGTCG
TTTGGTATGGCTTCATTCAGCTCCGGTTCCCAACGATCAAGGCGAGTTACATGATCCCCCATGTTGTGCA
AAAAAGCGGTTAGCTCCTTCGGTCCTCCGATCGTTGTCAGAAGTAAGTTGGCCGCAGTGTTATCACTCAT
GGTTATGGCAGCACTGCATAATTCTCTTACTGTCATGCCATCCGTAAGATGCTTTTCTGTGACTGGTGAG
TACTCAACCAAGTCATTCTGAGAATAGTGTATGCGGCGACCGAGTTGCTCTTGCCCGGCGTCAATACGGG
ATAATACCGCGCCACATAGCAGAACTTTAAAAGTGCTCATCATTGGAAAACGTTCTTCGGGGCGAAAACT
CTCAAGGATCTTACCGCTGTTGAGATCCAGTTCGATGTAACCCACTCGTGCACCCAACTGATCTTCAGCA
TCTTTTACTTTCACCAGCGTTTCTGGGTGAGCAAAAACAGGAAGGCAAAATGCCGCAAAAAAGGGAATAA
GGGCGACACGGAAATGTTGAATACTCATACTCTTCCTTTTTCAATATTATTGAAGCATTTATCAGGGTTA
TTGTCTCATGAGCGGATACATATTTGAATGTATTTAGAAAAATAAACAAATAGGGGTTCCGCGCACATTT
CCCCGAAAAGTGCCACCTGACGTCGACGGATCGGGAGATCTCCCGATCCCCTATGGTGCACTCTCAGTAC
AATCTGCTCTGATGCCGCATAGTTAAGCCAGTATCTGCTCCCTGCTTGTGTGTTGGAGGTCGCTGAGTAG
TGCGCGAGCAAAATTTAAGCTACAACAAGGCAAGGCTTGACCGACAATTGCATGAAGAATCTGCTTAGGG
TTAGGCGTTTTGCGCTGCTTCGCGATGTACGGGCCAGATATACGCGTT
Features (pLannotate 1.2.2; 20 found; start..end, strand, type, name):
      1..380     +  enhancer       CMV enhancer: human cytomegalovirus immediate early enhancer
    381..584     +  promoter       CMV promoter: human cytomegalovirus (CMV) immediate early promoter
    580..613     +  LTR            5' LTR (truncated) (fragment): truncated 5' long terminal repeat (LTR) from HIV-1
    629..647     +  promoter       T7 promoter: promoter for bacteriophage T7 RNA polymerase
   3980..5173    +  CDS            Adarb1 (fragment): RED1_RAT - Also known as Red1. Experimental evidence at protein level: Swiss-Prot protein existence level 1. Catalyzes the hydrolytic deamination of adenosine to inosine in double-stranded RNA (dsRNA) referred to as A-to-I RNA editing. This may affect gene expression and function in a number of ways that include mRNA translation by changing codons and hence the amino acid sequence of proteins; pre-mRNA splicing by altering splice site recognition sequences; RNA stability by changing sequences involved in nuclease recognition; genetic stability in the case of RNA virus genomes by changing seque
   5227..5451    +  polyA_signal   bGH poly(A) signal: bovine growth hormone polyadenylation signal
   5455..5476    +  promoter       SV40 promoter (fragment): SV40 enhancer and early promoter
   5497..5925    +  rep_origin     f1 ori (sequence partly withheld): f1 bacteriophage origin of replication; arrow indicates direction of (+) strand synthesis
   5939..6268    +  promoter       SV40 promoter: SV40 enhancer and early promoter
   6335..7126    +  CDS            neo: KKA2_KLEPN - Also known as kan, nptII. Experimental evidence at protein level: Swiss-Prot protein existence level 1. Resistance to kanamycin, neomycin, paromomycin, ribostamycin, butirosin and gentamicin B. From Klebsiella pneumoniae.
   7150..7308    +  CDS            ble (fragment): BLE_KLEPN - Experimental evidence at protein level: Swiss-Prot protein existence level 1. Binding protein with a strong affinity to the bleomycin family of antibiotics. Binds to CL990; an antimitotic-antibiotic compound. From Klebsiella pneumoniae.
   7303..7424    +  polyA_signal   SV40 poly(A) signal: SV40 polyadenylation signal
   7497..7513    -  protein_bind   lac operator: The lac repressor binds to the lac operator to inhibit transcription in E. coli. This inhibition can be relieved by adding lactose or isopropyl-β-D-thiogalactopyranoside (IPTG). lac repressor encoded by lacI
   7521..7551    -  promoter       lac promoter: promoter for the E. coli lac operon
   7566..7587    -  protein_bind   CAP binding site: CAP binding activates transcription in the presence of cAMP. E. coli catabolite activator protein
   7600..7692    -  CDS            lacI (fragment): lac repressor; lacI; The lac repressor binds to the lac operator to inhibit transcription in E. coli. This inhibition can be relieved by adding lactose or isopropyl-β-D-thiogalactopyranoside (IPTG).
   7875..8463    -  rep_origin     ori: high-copy-number ColE1/pMB1/pBR322/pUC origin of replication
   8634..9494    -  CDS            AmpR: β-lactamase; bla; confers resistance to ampicillin, carbenicillin, and related antibiotics
   9495..9599    -  promoter       AmpR promoter: bla
   9658..9710    -  misc_feature   bom (fragment): basis of mobility region from pBR322
