[The description below was written by a language model from this plasmid's Addgene catalogue record and pLannotate feature annotations shown in this document.]
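Description:
pC0078 RESCUE is a mammalian expression plasmid of about 9.9 kb built on the pcDNA3.1 backbone. It encodes the RESCUE programmable RNA base editor. In bacteria it replicates from a high-copy ColE1/pUC-type origin and is selected with ampicillin through the AmpR (β-lactamase) cassette, and an f1 origin is also present. The backbone carries an SV40 early promoter driving the neo (nptII) gene with an SV40 polyadenylation signal, the standard arrangement for G418 selection of transfected mammalian cells. Short ble, lacI, lac promoter/operator and HIV-1 LTR hits in the annotation are small fragments and appear to be backbone remnants or chance matches rather than functional elements.

The payload is transcribed from the CMV immediate-early enhancer and promoter and terminated by the bovine growth hormone polyadenylation signal. A T7 promoter sits just upstream of the coding region. According to the record, the open reading frame fuses catalytically inactive Cas13b (dRanCas13b, also listed as dCas13b6) to a MAPK-derived nuclear export signal, a glycine-serine linker and the ADAR2 deaminase domain. That domain carries E488Q plus a long series of further substitutions, although the mutation list in the record is truncated. The automated annotation recognises only the deaminase portion, matching it to the rat Adarb1 homologue, whereas the catalogue lists the insert species as human. The roughly 3.3 kb between the T7 promoter and this domain is unannotated and presumably holds the dCas13b portion.

The associated publication describes a cytosine deaminase for programmable single-base RNA editing. The construct therefore supplies the protein component, with dCas13b directing the evolved deaminase to target transcripts. No guide RNA cassette is annotated, so a guide would be provided separately. The depositor and sequencing-derived records differ by only a few nucleotides and in their start coordinate.
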