Addgene plasmid #130661: pC0078 RESCUE
Purpose: pCMV-dCas13b6-mapkNES-GS-dADAR2(E488Q/V351G/S486A/T375S/S370C/P462A/N597I/L332I/I398V/K350I/M383L/D619G/S582T/V440I/S495N/K418E/
Depositing lab: Feng Zhang. Publication: A cytosine deaminase for programmable single-base RNA editing. Abudayyeh OO, Gootenberg JS, Franklin B, Koob J, Kellner MJ, Ladha A, Joung J, Kirchgatterer P, Cox DBT, Zhang F. Science. 2019 Jul 11. pii: science.aax7063. doi: 10.1126/science.aax7063. PubMed 31296651.
Backbone
  Vector backbone: pcDNA3.1
  Total vector size (bp): 9861
  Vector type: Mammalian Expression
Growth in bacteria
  Bacterial resistance: Ampicillin, 100 μg/mL
  Growth temperature: 37°C
  Growth strain: DH5alpha
  Copy number: Unknown
Gene/Insert
  Gene/Insert name: dRanCas13b-ADAR2dd (RESCUE)
  Species: H. sapiens (human)
Terms and licenses: Academic/Nonprofit Terms; Industry Terms: Not Available to Industry
How to cite: pC0078 RESCUE was a gift from Feng Zhang (Addgene plasmid # 130661 ; http://n2t.net/addgene:130661 ; RRID:Addgene_130661)
